Addgene plasmid #242440: AGG1983 UbL40-mCherry
Purpose: Ae aegypti UbL40 promoter expressing mCherry
Depositing lab: Luke Alphey. Depositing organization: University of York. Publication: Harnessing the highly adaptable barnase-barstar system for genetic biocontrol of Aedes aegypti. Nevard K, Ang JXD, Anderson MAE, Gonzalez E, Shackleford L, Alphey L. Commun Biol. 2025 Aug 4;8(1):1154. doi: 10.1038/s42003-025-08588-6. PubMed 40760041.
Backbone
  Vector backbone: pTwist-Amp
  Backbone manufacturer: Twist Bioscience
  Vector type: Insect Expression
Growth in bacteria
  Bacterial resistance: Ampicillin, 100 μg/mL
  Growth temperature: 37°C
  Growth strain: DH5alpha
  Copy number: High Copy
Gene/Insert
  Gene/Insert name: mCherry
Terms and licenses: Academic/Nonprofit Terms; Industry Terms: Not Available to Industry
How to cite: AGG1983 UbL40-mCherry was a gift from Luke Alphey (Addgene plasmid # 242440 ; http://n2t.net/addgene:242440 ; RRID:Addgene_242440)
