[The description below was written by a language model from this plasmid's Addgene catalogue record and pLannotate feature annotations shown in this document.]
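Description:
AGG1983 UbL40-mCherry is a small (about 3.7 kb) insect expression plasmid built on the pTwist-Amp synthetic-gene cloning backbone. It is maintained in E. coli as a high-copy plasmid through a ColE1/pUC-type origin of replication and is selected with ampicillin via a β-lactamase gene driven by its native bla promoter. The automated annotation also picks up a short lacZα fragment spanning the sequence origin and an attB1-like Gateway site between the origin and the resistance gene. These appear to be backbone remnants rather than functional parts of the expression cassette.

The payload is a single reporter cassette in which the Aedes aegypti UbL40 promoter drives mCherry, a rapidly maturing monomeric red fluorescent protein derived from Discosoma. The promoter itself is not called in the feature table. By position it would lie in the unannotated stretch of roughly 570 nt upstream of the mCherry coding sequence, but this is inferred from the stated purpose rather than from an annotation. Downstream of mCherry the table lists a short fragment of SV40 large T antigen followed by the SV40 polyadenylation signal. Together these most likely represent a standard SV40 3' UTR/terminator segment, which provides transcript termination and polyadenylation.

The plasmid carries no transposon arms, integration sites or other delivery elements in the annotated features, so it appears suited to transient expression, for example as a fluorescent marker or transfection control in mosquito cells or embryos. The record does not spell out the specific use. The associated work concerns a barnase-barstar system for genetic biocontrol of Aedes aegypti.
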