Features (pLannotate 1.2.2; 8 found; start..end, strand, type, name):
    601..1305    +  CDS            mCherry: mCherry is a basic (constitutively fluorescent) red fluorescent protein published in 2004, derived from Discosoma sp.. It is reported to be a very rapidly-maturing monomer with low acid sensitivity.
   1316..1401    +  CDS            large T antigen (fragment): large T antigen from SV40 (simian virus 40)
   1424..1545    +  polyA_signal   SV40 poly(A) signal: SV40 polyadenylation signal
   1790..2378    -  rep_origin     ori: high-copy-number ColE1/pMB1/pBR322/pUC origin of replication
   2495..2519    -  protein_bind   attB1: mutant version of attB; recombination site for the Gateway® BP reaction BP Clonase™
   2619..3479    -  CDS            AmpR: β-lactamase; bla; confers resistance to ampicillin, carbenicillin, and related antibiotics
   3480..3584    -  promoter       AmpR promoter: bla
   3671..28      -  CDS            lacZα (fragment) (across the origin): LacZα fragment of β-galactosidase; lacZ fragment
>Addgene plasmid #242440 | AGG1983 UbL40-mCherry | addgene full sequence | sequence record 487566 | Addgene NGS Result
GTCACGACGTTGTAAAACGACGGCCAGTCATGCATAATCCGCACGCATCTGGAATAAGGAAGTGCCATTC
CGCCTGACCTCTTGCATGCGTGCACAGAATATGATTGCATTTCATGACCGGGTATCCGTTCGGCGCAGGC
CGCTGAACTGAAATTCAGTTTTGACAGCTCCACTGACTTCAAGCTCTTTTTCACCGAAACACATCTCGGA
AGAGACACGTTGGGAAAGAGTAAGTTTGATTTTTGCCGTTTTTCGTGGATTTTTAGTGATAATTCGTGGT
TTTTTTATGCTAGCAACCTAAATTATTGATAGCTAAAGTTAGAAATTGTGAAATATTGTTGAAATTCCCA
CATTATTCGTAGTTTATTCGATTTGTTGTAGTTGATGCATTCTAACCTCAATGTGGTTTCGTCTCCGTCC
AATTCCGATGTTATTGTCCAGTTCGTTAATTTTTGGTGTTTTCTCCCCGACTTTTCCACAGACTGATCCA
AGATGGACTATAAGGACCACGACGGAGACTACAAGGATCATGATATTGATTACAAAGACGATGACGATAA
GGGAGATCCCACCCCACCCAAGAAGAAGCGCAAAGCTAGCGTGTCGAAGGGAGAAGAAGATAACATGGCC
ATCATCAAGGAGTTCATGCGTTTCAAAGTCCACATGGAAGGATCGGTGAACGGACACGAATTTGAAATCG
AAGGAGAAGGAGAAGGACGCCCGTACGAAGGAACCCAGACCGCCAAGCTGAAAGTGACGAAGGGAGGACC
GCTGCCGTTCGCCTGGGATATCCTGTCGCCGCAGTTCATGTACGGATCGAAGGCCTACGTGAAGCACCCG
GCCGATATCCCGGATTACCTGAAGCTGTCGTTCCCGGAAGGATTCAAGTGGGAACGTGTGATGAACTTTG
AAGATGGAGGAGTGGTGACTGTGACCCAGGATTCGTCGTTGCAGGATGGAGAGTTCATCTACAAGGTGAA
GCTGCGTGGAACCAACTTCCCGTCGGATGGACCAGTGATGCAGAAGAAGACTATGGGCTGGGAAGCCTCG
TCGGAACGCATGTACCCGGAAGATGGAGCCCTGAAGGGAGAAATCAAGCAGCGTCTGAAGCTGAAGGATG
GAGGACACTACGATGCCGAAGTGAAGACCACCTACAAGGCCAAGAAGCCGGTGCAGCTGCCGGGAGCCTA
CAACGTGAACATCAAGCTGGATATCACCTCGCACAACGAAGATTACACCATCGTGGAACAGTACGAACGT
GCCGAAGGACGCCACTCGACCGGAGGAATGGATGAACTGTACAAGTAACTAGCTGATGATCATAATCAGC
CATACCACATTTGTAGAGGTTTTACTTGCTTTAAAAAACCTCCCACACCTCCCCCTGAACCTGAAACATA
AAATGAATGCAATTGTTGTTGTTAACTTGTTTATTGCAGCTTATAATGGTTACAAATAAAGCAATAGCAT
CACAAATTTCACAAATAAAGCATTTTTTTCACTGCATTCTAGTTGTGGTTTGTCCAAACTCATCAATGTA
TCTTAAGGCTAGGTGGAGGCTCAGTGATGATAAGTCTGCGATGGTGGATGCATGTGTCATGGTCATAGCT
GTTTCCTGTGTGAAATTGTTATCCGCTCAGAGGGCACAATCCTATTCCGCGCTATCCGACAATCTCCAAG
ACATTAGGTGGAGTTCAGTTCGGCGTATGGCATATGTCGCTGGAAAGAACATGTGAGCAAAAGGCCAGCA
AAAGGCCAGGAACCGTAAAAAGGCCGCGTTGCTGGCGTTTTTCCATAGGCTCCGCCCCCCTGACGAGCAT
CACAAAAATCGACGCTCAAGTCAGAGGTGGCGAAACCCGACAGGACTATAAAGATACCAGGCGTTTCCCC
CTGGAAGCTCCCTCGTGCGCTCTCCTGTTCCGACCCTGCCGCTTACCGGATACCTGTCCGCCTTTCTCCC
TTCGGGAAGCGTGGCGCTTTCTCATAGCTCACGCTGTAGGTATCTCAGTTCGGTGTAGGTCGTTCGCTCC
AAGCTGGGCTGTGTGCACGAACCCCCCGTTCAGCCCGACCGCTGCGCCTTATCCGGTAACTATCGTCTTG
AGTCCAACCCGGTAAGACACGACTTATCGCCACTGGCAGCAGCCACTGGTAACAGGATTAGCAGAGCGAG
GTATGTAGGCGGTGCTACAGAGTTCTTGAAGTGGTGGCCTAACTACGGCTACACTAGAAGAACAGTATTT
GGTATCTGCGCTCTGCTGAAGCCAGTTACCTTCGGAAAAAGAGTTGGTAGCTCTTGATCCGGCAAACAAA
CCACCGCTGGTAGCGGTGGTTTTTTTGTTTGCAAGCAGCAGATTACGCGCAGAAAAAAAGGATCTCAAGA
AGATCCTTTGATCTTTTCTACGGGGTCTGACGCTCTATTCAACAAAGCCGCCGTCCCGTCAAGTCAGCGT
AAATGGGTAGGGGGCTTCAAATCGTCCTCGTGATACCAATTCGGAGCCTGCTTTTTTGTACAAACTTGTT
GATAATGGCAATTCAAGGATCTTCACCTAGATCCTTTTAAATTAAAAATGAAGTTTTAAATCAATCTAAA
GTATATATGAGTAAACTTGGTCTGACAGTTACCAATGCTTAATCAGTGAGGCACCTATCTCAGCGATCTG
TCTATTTCGTTCATCCATAGTTGCCTGACTCCCCGTCGTGTAGATAACTACGATACGGGAGGGCTTACCA
TCTGGCCCCAGTGCTGCAATGATACCGCGAGAGCCACGCTCACCGGCTCCAGATTTATCAGCAATAAACC
AGCCAGCCGGAAGGGCCGAGCGCAGAAGTGGTCCTGCAACTTTATCCGCCTCCATCCAGTCTATTAATTG
TTGCCGGGAAGCTAGAGTAAGTAGTTCGCCAGTTAATAGTTTGCGCAACGTTGTTGCCATTGCTACAGGC
ATCGTGGTGTCACGCTCGTCGTTTGGTATGGCTTCATTCAGCTCCGGTTCCCAACGATCAAGGCGAGTTA
CATGATCCCCCATGTTGTGCAAAAAAGCGGTTAGCTCCTTCGGTCCTCCGATCGTTGTCAGAAGTAAGTT
GGCCGCAGTGTTATCACTCATGGTTATGGCAGCACTGCATAATTCTCTTACTGTCATGCCATCCGTAAGA
TGCTTTTCTGTGACTGGTGAGTACTCAACCAAGTCATTCTGAGAATAGTGTATGCGGCGACCGAGTTGCT
CTTGCCCGGCGTCAATACGGGATAATACCGCGCCACATAGCAGAACTTTAAAAGTGCTCATCATTGGAAA
ACGTTCTTCGGGGCGAAAACTCTCAAGGATCTTACCGCTGTTGAGATCCAGTTCGATGTAACCCACTCGT
GCACCCAACTGATCTTCAGCATCTTTTACTTTCACCAGCGTTTCTGGGTGAGCAAAAACAGGAAGGCAAA
ATGCCGCAAAAAAGGGAATAAGGGCGACACGGAAATGTTGAATACTCATACTCTTCCTTTTTCAATATTA
TTGAAGCATTTATCAGGGTTATTGTCTCATGAGCGGATACATATTTGAATGTATTTAGAAAAATAAACAA
ATAGGGGTTCCGCGCACATTTCCCCGAAAAGTGCCAGATACCTGAAACAAAACCCATCGTACGGCCAAGG
AAGTCTCCAATAACTGTGATCCACCACAAGCGCCAGGGTTTTCCCA
